>Addgene plasmid #209664 | pAAV.hSynapsin.(cyto).iATPSnFR2.A95K.HaloTag | addgene full sequence | sequence record 413354 | Addgene NGS Result
CTGCATTAATGAATCGGCCAACGCGCGGGGAGAGGCGGTTTGCGTATTGGGCGCTCTTCCGCTTCCTCGC
TCACTGACTCGCTGCGCTCGGTCGTTCGGCTGCGGCGAGCGGTATCAGCTCACTCAAAGGCGGTAATACG
GTTATCCACAGAATCAGGGGATAACGCAGGAAAGAACATGTGAGCAAAAGGCCAGCAAAAGGCCAGGAAC
CGTAAAAAGGCCGCGTTGCTGGCGTTTTTCCATAGGCTCCGCCCCCCTGACGAGCATCACAAAAATCGAC
GCTCAAGTCAGAGGTGGCGAAACCCGACAGGACTATAAAGATACCAGGCGTTTCCCCCTGGAAGCTCCCT
CGTGCGCTCTCCTGTTCCGACCCTGCCGCTTACCGGATACCTGTCCGCCTTTCTCCCTTCGGGAAGCGTG
GCGCTTTCTCATAGCTCACGCTGTAGGTATCTCAGTTCGGTGTAGGTCGTTCGCTCCAAGCTGGGCTGTG
TGCACGAACCCCCCGTTCAGCCCGACCGCTGCGCCTTATCCGGTAACTATCGTCTTGAGTCCAACCCGGT
AAGACACGACTTATCGCCACTGGCAGCAGCCACTGGTAACAGGATTAGCAGAGCGAGGTATGTAGGCGGT
GCTACAGAGTTCTTGAAGTGGTGGCCTAACTACGGCTACACTAGAAGAACAGTATTTGGTATCTGCGCTC
TGCTGAAGCCAGTTACCTTCGGAAAAAGAGTTGGTAGCTCTTGATCCGGCAAACAAACCACCGCTGGTAG
CGGTGGTTTTTTTGTTTGCAAGCAGCAGATTACGCGCAGAAAAAAAGGATCTCAAGAAGATCCTTTGATC
TTTTCTACGGGGTCTGACGCTCAGTGGAACGAAAACTCACGTTAAGGGATTTTGGTCATGAGATTATCAA
AAAGGATCTTCACCTAGATCCTTTTAAATTAAAAATGAAGTTTTAAATCAATCTAAAGTATATATGAGTA
AACTTGGTCTGACAGTTACCAATGCTTAATCAGTGAGGCACCTATCTCAGCGATCTGTCTATTTCGTTCA
TCCATAGTTGCCTGACTCCCCGTCGTGTAGATAACTACGATACGGGAGGGCTTACCATCTGGCCCCAGTG
CTGCAATGATACCGCGAGACCCACGCTCACCGGCTCCAGATTTATCAGCAATAAACCAGCCAGCCGGAAG
GGCCGAGCGCAGAAGTGGTCCTGCAACTTTATCCGCCTCCATCCAGTCTATTAATTGTTGCCGGGAAGCT
AGAGTAAGTAGTTCGCCAGTTAATAGTTTGCGCAACGTTGTTGCCATTGCTACAGGCATCGTGGTGTCAC
GCTCGTCGTTTGGTATGGCTTCATTCAGCTCCGGTTCCCAACGATCAAGGCGAGTTACATGATCCCCCAT
GTTGTGCAAAAAAGCGGTTAGCTCCTTCGGTCCTCCGATCGTTGTCAGAAGTAAGTTGGCCGCAGTGTTA
TCACTCATGGTTATGGCAGCACTGCATAATTCTCTTACTGTCATGCCATCCGTAAGATGCTTTTCTGTGA
CTGGTGAGTACTCAACCAAGTCATTCTGAGAATAGTGTATGCGGCGACCGAGTTGCTCTTGCCCGGCGTC
AATACGGGATAATACCGCGCCACATAGCAGAACTTTAAAAGTGCTCATCATTGGAAAACGTTCTTCGGGG
CGAAAACTCTCAAGGATCTTACCGCTGTTGAGATCCAGTTCGATGTAACCCACTCGTGCACCCAACTGAT
CTTCAGCATCTTTTACTTTCACCAGCGTTTCTGGGTGAGCAAAAACAGGAAGGCAAAATGCCGCAAAAAA
GGGAATAAGGGCGACACGGAAATGTTGAATACTCATACTCTTCCTTTTTCAATATTATTGAAGCATTTAT
CAGGGTTATTGTCTCATGAGCGGATACATATTTGAATGTATTTAGAAAAATAAACAAATAGGGGTTCCGC
GCACATTTCCCCGAAAAGTGCCACCTAAATTGTAAGCGTTAATATTTTGTTAAAATTCGCGTTAAATTTT
TGTTAAATCAGCTCATTTTTTAACCAATAGGCCGAAATCGGCAAAATCCCTTATAAATCAAAAGAATAGA
CCGAGATAGGGT
[37 nt withheld, positions 2113-2149]
AAAGAACGTGGACTCCAACGTCAAAGG
[49 nt withheld, positions 2177-2225]
T
[91 nt withheld, positions 2227-2317]
G
[124 nt withheld, positions 2319-2442]
CCCATTCGCCATTCAGGCTGCGCAACTGTTGGGAAGGGCGATCGGTGCGGGCCTCTTCGCTATTACGCCA
GCTGCGCGCTCGCTCGCTCACTGAGGCCGCCCGGGCAAAGCCCGGGCGTCGGGCGACCTTTGGTCGCCCG
GCCTCAGTGAGCGAGCGAGCGCGCAGAGAGGGAGTGGCCAACTCCATCACTAGGGGTTCCTTGTAGTTAA
TGATTAACCCGCCATGCTACTTATCTACGTAGCCATGCTCTAGGAAGATCCAGGGCCCTGCGTATGAGTG
CAAGTGGGTTTTAGGACCAGGATGAGGCGGGGTGGGGGTGCCTACCTGACGACCGGCCCCGACCCACTGG
ACAAGCACCCAACCCCCATTCCCCAAATTGCGCATCCCCTATCAGAGAGGGGGAGGGGAAACAGGATGCG
GCGAGGCGCGTGCGCACTGCCAGCTTCAGCACCGCGGACAGTGCCTTCGCCCCCGCCTGGCGGCGCGCGC
CACCGCCGCCTCAGCACTGAAGGCGCGCTGACGTCACTCGCCGGTCCCCCGCAAACTCCCCTTCCCGGCC
ACCTTGGTCGCGTCCGCGCCGCCGCCGGCCCAGCCGGACCGCACCACGCGAGGCGCGAGATAGGGGGGCA
CGGGCGCGACCATCTGCGCTGCGGCGCCGGCGACTCAGCGCTGCCTCAGTCTGCGGTGGGCAGCGGAGGA
GTCGTGTCGTGCCTGAGAGCGCAGTCCAATTCAAGCTGCTAGCAAGGATCCCGCCACCATGGGCAGATCT
ATGAAGACTATTCACGTGAGTGTCGTAACTCCCGACGGGCCTGTATATGAGGATGACGTTGAAATGGTGA
GCGTCAAAGCAAAAAGTGGCGAGCTCGGTATTCTCCCAGGCCACATTCCCTTGAAAGCTCCCCTAGAGAT
CAGTGCCGCACGCCTGAAGAAAGGGGGCAAAACACAGTATATCGCTGTGTCAGGCGGCAACCTCGAAGTG
CGGCCTGACAAGGTGACCATCTATGCCCAGGCAGCCGAGAGGGCTGAGGATATCGATGTCCTGCGCGCCA
AGAAAGCCAAGGAGAGAGCCGAGCGCCGACTCCAATCACAGGTCCTGGTCGGGAACGTCTATATCACCGC
CGACAAGCAGAAGAACGGCATCAAGGCGAACTTCAAGATCCGCCACAACGTGGAGGACGGCAGCATGCAG
CTCGCCGACCACTACCAGCAGAACACCCCCATCGGCGACGGCCCCGTGCTGCTGCCCGACAACCACTACC
TGAGCACCCAGTCCGTGCTGAGCAAAGACCCTAACGAGAAGCGCGATCACATGGTCCTGCTGGAGTTCGT
GACCGCCGCCGGGATCACTCTCGGCATGGACGAGCTGTACAAGGGCGGTACCGGAGGGAGCATGAGCAAG
GGCGAGGAGCTGTTCACCGGGGTGGTGCCCATCCTGGTCGAGCTGGACGGCGACGTAAACGGCCACAAGT
TCAGCGTGCGCGGCGAGGGCGAGGGCGATGCCACCAACGGCAAGCTGACCCTGAAGTTCATCTGCACCAC
CGGCAAGCTGCCCGTGCCCTGGCCCACCCTCGTGACCACCCTGACCTACGGCGTGCAGTGCTTCAGCCGC
TACCCCGACCACATGAAGCAGCACGACTTCTTCAAGTCCGCCATGCCCGAAGGCTACGTCCAGGAGCGCA
CCATCAGCTTCAAGGACGACGGCACCTACAAGACCCGCGCCGAGGTGAAGTTCGAGGGCGACACCCTGGT
GAACCGCATCGAGCTGAAGGGCATCGACTTCAAGGAGGACGGCAACATCCTGGGGCACAAGCTGGAGTAC
AACTTTATTTGTGTGGACATCGATTTTAAGCGCGCCGAGCTCGCCCTTAAGCGCGCAATGAATAGGCTCT
CAGTTGCCGAAATGAAGCTGCAGGGCGGAGGCTCGGGCGGAGGTGGGTCGGGTGGCGGCGGATCAATGGC
CGAGATCGGCACCGGCTTCCCCTTCGACCCCCACTACGTGGAGGTGCTGGGCGAGCGCATGCACTACGTT
GACGTGGGCCCCCGCGACGGCACCCCCGTGCTGTTCCTGCACGGCAACCCCACCAGCAGCTACGTGTGGC
GCAACATCATCCCCCACGTGGCCCCCACCCACCGCACTATCGCCCCCGACCTGATCGGCATGGGCAAGAG
CGACAAGCCCGACCTGGGCTACTTCTTCGACGACCACGTGCGCTTCATGGACGCCTTCATCGAGGCCCTG
GGCCTGGAGGAGGTGGTGCTGGTGATCCACGACTGGGGCAGCGCCCTGGGCTTCCACTGGGCCAAGCGCA
ACCCCGAGCGCGTGAAGGGCATCGCCTTCATGGAGTTCATCCGCCCCATCCCCACCTGGGACGAGTGGCC
CGAGTTCGCCCGCGAGACCTTCCAGGCCTTCCGCACCACCGACGTGGGCCGCAAGCTGATCATCGACCAG
AACGTGTTCATCGAGGGCACCCTGCCCATGGGCGTGGTGCGCCCCCTGACCGAGGTGGAGATGGACCACT
ACCGCGAGCCCTTCCTGAACCCCGTGGACCGCGAGCCCCTGTGGCGCTTCCCCAACGAGCTGCCCATCGC
CGGCGAGCCCGCCAACATCGTGGCCCTGGTGGAGGAGTACATGGACTGGCTGCACCAGAGCCCCGTGCCC
AAGCTGCTGTTCTGGGGCACCCCCGGCGTGCTGATCCCCCCCGCCGAGGCCGCCCGCCTGGCCAAGAGCC
TGCCCAACGTTAAGGCCGTGGACATCGGCCCCGGCCTGAACCTGCTCCAGGAGGACAACCCCGACCTGAT
CGGCAGCGAGATCGCCCGCTGGCTGAGCACCCTCGAGATCAGCGGCTAGAAGCTTATCGATAATCAACCT
CTGGATTACAAAATTTGTGAAAGATTGACTGGTATTCTTAACTATGTTGCTCCTTTTACGCTATGTGGAT
ACGCTGCTTTAATGCCTTTGTATCATGCTATTGCTTCCCGTATGGCTTTCATTTTCTCCTCCTTGTATAA
ATCCTGGTTGCTGTCTCTTTATGAGGAGTTGTGGCCCGTTGTCAGGCAACGTGGCGTGGTGTGCACTGTG
TTTGCTGACGCAACCCCCACTGGTTGGGGCATTGCCACCACCTGTCAGCTCCTTTCCGGGACTTTCGCTT
TCCCCCTCCCTATTGCCACGGCGGAACTCATCGCCGCCTGCCTTGCCCGCTGCTGGACAGGGGCTCGGCT
GTTGGGCACTGACAATTCCGTGGTGTTGTCGGGGAAATCATCGTCCTTTCCTTGGCTGCTCGCCTGTGTT
GCCACCTGGATTCTGCGCGGGACGTCCTTCTGCTACGTCCCTTCGGCCCTCAATCCAGCGGACCTTCCTT
CCCGCGGCCTGCTGCCGGCTCTGCGGCCTCTTCCGCGTCTTCGCCTTCGCCCTCAGACGAGTCGGATCTC
CCTTTGGGCCGCCTCCCCGCATCGATACCGTCGACCTCGACCCGGGCGGCCGCTTCGAGCAGACATGATA
AGATACATTGATGAGTTTGGACAAACCACAACTAGAATGCAGTGAAAAAAATGCTTTATTTGTGAAATTT
GTGATGCTATTGCTTTATTTGTAACCATTATAAGCTGCAATAAACAAGTTAACAACAACAATTGCATTCA
TTTTATGTTTCAGGTTCAGGGGGAGATGTGGGAGGTTTTTTAAAGCAAGTAAAACCTCTACAAATGTGGT
AAAATCGATAAGGATCTTCCTAGAGCATGGCTACGTAGATAAGTAGCATGGCGGGTTAATCATTAACTAC
AAGGAACCCCTAGTGATGGAGTTGGCCACTCCCTCTCTGCGCGCTCGCTCGCTCACTGAGGCCGGGCGAC
CAAAGGTCGCCCGACGCCCGGGCTTTGCCCGGGCGGCCTCAGTGAGCGAGCGAGCGCGCAG
Features (pLannotate 1.2.2; 17 found; start..end, strand, type, name):
    237..825     -  rep_origin     ori: high-copy-number ColE1/pMB1/pBR322/pUC origin of replication
    996..1856    -  CDS            AmpR: β-lactamase; bla; confers resistance to ampicillin, carbenicillin, and related antibiotics
   1857..1961    -  promoter       AmpR promoter: bla
   2014..2442    -  rep_origin     f1 ori (sequence partly withheld): f1 bacteriophage origin of replication; arrow indicates direction of (+) strand synthesis
   2447..2516    -  CDS            lacZα (fragment): LacZα fragment of β-galactosidase; lacZ fragment
   2511..2643    -  repeat_region  AAV2 ITR (fragment): inverted terminal repeat of adeno-associated virus serotype 2 inverted
   2719..3166    +  promoter       hSyn promoter: human synapsin I promoter; confers neuron-specific expression (Kügler et al., 2003)
   3213..3533    +  CDS            atpC (fragment): ATPE_GEOKA - Experimental evidence at protein level: Swiss-Prot protein existence level 1. Produces ATP from ADP in the presence of a proton gradient across the membrane. From Geobacillus kaustophilus (strain HTA426).
   3546..4265    +  CDS            cEGFP: cEGFP is a basic (constitutively fluorescent) green fluorescent protein published in 2008, derived from Aequorea victoria.
   4278..4349    +  CDS            atpC (fragment): ATPE_BACP3 - Experimental evidence at protein level: Swiss-Prot protein existence level 1. Produces ATP from ADP in the presence of a proton gradient across the membrane. From Bacillus sp. (strain PS3).
   4398..5276    +  CDS            dhaA: DHAA_PSEPV - Experimental evidence at protein level: Swiss-Prot protein existence level 1. Catalyzes hydrolytic cleavage of carbon-halogen bonds in halogenated aliphatic compounds, leading to the formation of the corresponding primary alcohols, halide ions and protons. Has a broad substrate specificity, as it is able to dehalogenate mono- and di- chlorinated and brominated alkanes (up to at least C10), and the two isomers of 1,3-dichloropropene to 3-chloroallyl alcohol; the highest activity was found with 1,2-dibromoethane, while no activity was observed with the analog 1,2-dichloroethane. Fro
   5304..5892    +  misc_feature   WPRE: woodchuck hepatitis virus posttranscriptional regulatory element
   5893..5912    +  misc_feature   MCS (fragment): pBluescript multiple cloning site
   5941..6062    -  polyA_signal   SV40 poly(A) signal: SV40 polyadenylation signal
   6085..6153    -  CDS            large T antigen (fragment): large T antigen from SV40 (simian virus 40)
   6224..4       +  repeat_region  AAV2 ITR (across the origin): inverted terminal repeat of adeno-associated virus serotype 2 inverted
   6351..54      -  CDS            lacI (fragment) (across the origin): lac repressor; lacI; The lac repressor binds to the lac operator to inhibit transcription in E. coli. This inhibition can be relieved by adding lactose or isopropyl-β-D-thiogalactopyranoside (IPTG).
