[The description below was written by a language model from this plasmid's Addgene catalogue record and pLannotate feature annotations shown in this document.]
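Description:
pAAV.hSynapsin.(cyto).iATPSnFR2.A95K.HaloTag is a 6,353-nt AAV transfer plasmid for neuronal expression of a genetically encoded fluorescent ATP sensor. It is maintained in E. coli through a high-copy ColE1/pUC-type origin and an ampicillin resistance gene (β-lactamase with its own promoter). The backbone also carries an f1 phage origin and small lacZα and lacI remnants that have no functional role. Two AAV2 inverted terminal repeats flank the expression cassette. When rep/cap and helper functions are supplied in trans, these repeats allow the cassette to be packaged into recombinant AAV particles. The recombination-reduced growth strain listed in the record is a common choice for keeping ITRs intact.

Between the ITRs, the human synapsin I promoter restricts expression to neurons and drives a single synthetic open reading frame. The feature table shows a circularly permuted green fluorescent protein (annotated as cEGFP) inserted between two fragments of the bacterial F0F1-ATP synthase epsilon subunit (atpC, with matches to Geobacillus/Bacillus PS3 proteins). This is the usual design of a single-wavelength sensor, in which ATP binding to the epsilon subunit alters GFP fluorescence. The A95K mutation gives the variant the record describes as medium affinity. Downstream, the region annotated as the haloalkane dehalogenase dhaA corresponds to the HaloTag named in the construct. HaloTag covalently binds chloroalkane dye ligands and can provide a second fluorescence channel, for example as a reference for expression level. The "(cyto)" label and the absence of any annotated targeting sequence suggest cytosolic localisation. A WPRE and an SV40 polyadenylation signal follow the coding sequence to enhance transcript stability and processing. The construct is intended for monitoring intracellular ATP in neurons, by transfection or after AAV production.
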