Addgene plasmid #209664: pAAV.hSynapsin.(cyto).iATPSnFR2.A95K.HaloTag
Purpose: Expression of iATPSnFR2, medium affinity
Depositing lab: Tim Brown & HHMI-JRC Tool Translation Team. Depositing organization: HHMI, Janelia Research Campus. Publication: iATPSnFR2: A high-dynamic-range fluorescent sensor for monitoring intracellular ATP. Marvin JS, Kokotos AC, Kumar M, Pulido C, Tkachuk AN, Yao JS, Brown TA, Ryan TA. Proc Natl Acad Sci U S A. 2024 May 21;121(21):e2314604121. doi: 10.1073/pnas.2314604121. Epub 2024 May 15. PubMed 38748581.
Backbone
  Vector backbone: pAAV
  Vector type: AAV
Growth in bacteria
  Bacterial resistance: Ampicillin, 100 μg/mL
  Growth temperature: 37°C
  Growth strain: NEB Stable
  Copy number: High Copy
Gene/Insert
  Gene/Insert name: iATPSnFR2.A95K.HaloTag
  Species: Synthetic
  Mutation: A95K
  Promoter: hSyn
  Cloning method: Restriction Enzyme; 5′ cloning site unknown (unknown if destroyed)
Terms and licenses: Academic/Nonprofit Terms; Industry Terms: Not Available to Industry
Depositor comments: Please visit https://doi.org/10.1101/2023.08.24.554624 for bioRxiv preprint.
How to cite: pAAV.hSynapsin.(cyto).iATPSnFR2.A95K.HaloTag was a gift from Tim Brown & HHMI-JRC Tool Translation Team (Addgene plasmid # 209664 ; http://n2t.net/addgene:209664 ; RRID:Addgene_209664)
